>Addgene plasmid #178990 | pBBK06 pCAS-Tyr-[gRNA: BsaI GFP dropout] (SplitNatR,AmpR) | addgene full sequence | sequence record 360675 | Addgene NGS Result
CGAAGCATCTGTGCTTCATTTTGTAGAACAAAAATGCAACGCGAGAGCGCTAATTTTTCAAACAAAGAAT
CTGAGCTGCATTTTTACAGAACAGAAATGCAACGCGAAAGCGCTATTTTACCAACGAAGAATCTGTGCTT
CATTTTTGTAAAACAAAAATGCAACGCGAGAGCGCTAATTTTTCAAACAAAGAATCTGAGCTGCATTTTT
ACAGAACAGAAATGCAACGCGAGAGCGCTATTTTACCAACAAAGAATCTATACTTCTTTTTTGTTCTACA
AAAATGCATCCCGAGAGCGCTATTTTTCTAACAAAGCATCTTAGATTACTTTTTTTCTCCTTTGTGCGCT
CTATAATGCAGTCTCTTGATAACTTTTTGCACTGTAGGTCCGTTAAGGTTAGAAGAAGGCTACTTTGGTG
TCTATTTTCTCTTCCATAAAAAAAGCCTGACTCCACTTCCCGCGTTTACTGATTACTAGCGAAGCTGCGG
GTGCATTTTTTCAAGATAAAGGCATCCCCGATTATATTCTATACCGATGTGGATTGCGCATACTTTGTGA
ACAGAAAGTGATAGCGTTGATGATTCTTCATTGGTCAGAAAATTATGAACGGTTTCTTCTATTTTGTCTC
TATATACTACGTATAGGAAATGTTTACATTTTCGTATTGTTTTCGATTCACTCTATGAATAGTTCTTACT
ACAATTTTTTTGTCTAAAGAGTAATACTAGAGATAAACATAAAAAATGTAGAGGTCGAGTTTAGATGCAA
GTTCAAGGAGCGAAAGGTGGATGGGTAGGTTATATAGGGATATAGCACAGAGATATATAGCAAAGAGATA
CTTTTGAGCAATGTTTGTGGAAGCGGTATTCGCAATATTTTAGTAGCCCGTTACAGTCCGGTGCGTTTTT
GGTTTTTTGAAAGTGCGTCTTCAGAGCGCTTTTGGTTTTCAAAAGCGCTCTGAAGTTCCTATACTTTCTA
GAGAATAGGAACTTCGGAATAGGAACTTCAAAGCGTTTCCGAAAACGAGCGCTTCCGAAAATGCAACGCG
AGCTGCGCACATACAGCTCACTGTTCACGTCGCACCTATATCTGCGTGTTGCCTGTATATATATATACAT
GAGAAGAACGGCATAGTGCGTGTTTATGCTTAAATGCGTATATGTGTTATGTAGTATACTCTTTCTTCAA
CAATTAAATACTCTCGGTAGCCAAGTTGGTTTAAGGCGCAAGACTGTAATTTATCACTACGAAATCTTGA
GATCGGGCGTTCGACTCGCCCCCGGGAGAGATGGCCGGCATGGTCCCAGCCTCCTCGCTGGCGCCGGCTG
GGCAACACCTTCGGGTGGCGAATGGGACTCGAGACCGAAAGTGAAACGTGATTTCATGCGTCATTTTGAA
CATTTTGTAAATCTTATTTAATAATGTGTGCGGCAATTCACATTTAATTTATGAATGTTTTCTTAACATC
GCGGCAACTCAAGAAACGGCAGGTTCGGATCTTAGCTACTAGAGAAAGAGGAGAAATACTAGATGCGTAA
AGGCGAAGAGCTGTTCACTGGTGTCGTCCCTATTCTGGTGGAACTGGATGGTGATGTCAACGGTCATAAG
TTTTCCGTGCGTGGCGAGGGTGAAGGTGACGCAACTAATGGTAAACTGACGCTGAAGTTCATCTGTACTA
CTGGTAAACTGCCGGTTCCTTGGCCGACTCTGGTAACGACGCTGACTTATGGTGTTCAGTGCTTTGCTCG
TTATCCGGACCATATGAAGCAGCATGACTTCTTCAAGTCCGCCATGCCGGAAGGCTATGTGCAGGAACGC
ACGATTTCCTTTAAGGATGACGGCACGTACAAAACGCGTGCGGAAGTGAAATTTGAAGGCGATACCCTGG
TAAACCGCATTGAGCTGAAAGGCATTGACTTTAAAGAGGACGGCAATATCCTGGGCCATAAGCTGGAATA
CAATTTTAACAGCCACAATGTTTACATCACCGCCGATAAACAAAAAAATGGCATTAAAGCGAATTTTAAA
ATTCGCCACAACGTGGAGGATGGCAGCGTGCAGCTGGCTGATCACTACCAGCAAAACACTCCAATCGGTG
ATGGTCCTGTTCTGCTGCCAGACAATCACTATCTGAGCACGCAAAGCGTTCTGTCTAAAGATCCGAACGA
GAAACGCGATCATATGGTTCTGCTGGAGTTCGTAACCGCAGCGGGCATCACGCATGGTATGGATGAACTG
TACAAATGACCAGGCATCAAATAAAACGAAAGGCTCAGTCGAAAGACTGGGCCTTTCGTTTTATCTGTTG
TTTGTCGGTGAACGCTCTCTACTAGAGTCACACTGGCTCACCTTCGGGTGGGCCTTTCTGCGTTTATAGG
TCTCCGTTTTAGAGCTAGAAATAGCAAGTTAAAATAAGGCTAGTCCGTTATCAACTTGAAAAAGTGGCAC
CGAGTCGGTGCTTTTTTTATTTTTTGTCACTATTGTTATGTAAAATGCCACCTCTGACAGTATGGAACGC
AAACTTCTGTCTAGTGGATATAGGTCTAGAGATCTGTTTAGCTTGCCTCGTCCCCGCCGGGTCACCCGGC
CAGCGACATGGAGGCCCAGAATACCCTCCTTGACAGTCTTGACGTGCGCAGCTCAGGGGCATGATGTGAC
TGTCGCCCGTACATTTAGCCCATACATCCCCATGTATAATCATTTGCATCCATACATTTTGATGGCCGCA
CGGCGCGAAGCAAAAATTACGGCTCCTCGCTGCAGACCTGCGAGCAGGGAAACGCTCCCCTCACAGACGC
GTTGAATTGTCCCCACGCCGCGCCCCTGTAGAGAAATATAAAAGGTTAGGATTTGCCACTGAGGTTCTTC
TTTCATATACTTCCTTTTAAAATCTTGCTAGGATACAGTTCTCACATCACATCCGAACATAAACAACAAT
GGGTACTACCTTAGATGATACAGCCTACAGATACAGAACATCAGTCCCTGGTGATGCTGAAGCAATTGAG
GCTTTAGACGGTTCATTCACCACCGACACCGTCTTTAGAGTAACCGCCACCGGTGATGGATTTACCTTAA
GAGAAGTCCCAGTCGACCCTCCATTAACTAAAGTCTTTCCAGATGATGAATCTGATGACGAAAGCGACGA
CGGAGAAGATGGTGACCCAGATTCAAGAACTTTCGTAGCATACGGTGATGACGGTGATTTGGCTGGTTTT
GTAGTCGTTTCTTATTCAGGTTGGAATAGAAGGTTGACCGTTGAAGATATAGAAGTCGCCCCAGAGCATA
GAGGTCATGGTGTAGGAAGAGCTTTGATGGGTTTGGCTACAGAATTTGCAAGAGAGAGAGGAGCCGGTCA
TTTATGGTTGACGTCGCTGTCCTGCAGGATTTACCTTAAGAGAAGTCCCAGTCGACCCTCCATTAACTAA
AGTCTTTCCAGATGATGAATCTGATGACGAAAGCGACGACGGAGAAGATGGTGACCCAGATTCAAGAACT
TTCGTAGCATACGGTGATGACGGTGATTTGGCTGGTTTTGTAGTCGTTTCTTATTCAGGTTGGAATAGAA
GGTTGACCGTTGAAGATATAGAAGTCGCCCCAGAGCATAGAGGTCATGGTGTAGGAAGAGCTTTGATGGG
TTTGGCTACAGAATTTGCAAGAGAGAGAGGAGCCGGTCATTTATGGTTAGAAGTTACTAATGTTAACGCC
CCTGCTATCCATGCTTATAGAAGAATGGGTTTCACATTATGTGGTTTAGATACTGCTTTATATGATGGAA
CAGCATCTGACGGTGAACAGGCCTTGTATATGTCTATGCCTTGCCCTTAATCAGTACTGACAATAAAAAG
ATTCTTGTTTTCAAGAACTTGTCATTTGTATAGTTTTTTTATATTGTAGTTGTTCTATTTTAATCAAATG
TTAGCGTGATTTATATTTTTTTTCGCCTCGACATCATCTGCCCAGATGCGAAGTTAAGTGCGCAGAAAGT
AATATCATGCGTCAATCGTATGTGAATGCTGGTCGCTATACTGCTGTCGATTCGATACTAACGCCGCCAT
CCAGTGTCGAAAACGAGCTCTCGAGAACCCTTAATCAAAAAGGATCTTCACCTAGATCCTTTTAAATTAA
AAATGAAGTTTTAAATCAATCTAAAGTATATATGAGTAAACTTGGTCTGACAGTTACCAATGCTTAATCA
GTGAGGCACCTATCTCAGCGATCTGTCTATTTCGTTCATCCATAGTTGCCTGACTCCCCGTCGTGTAGAT
AACTACGATACGGGAGGGCTTACCATCTGGCCCCAGTGCTGCAATGATACCGCGGGACCCACGCTCACCG
GCTCCAGATTTATCAGCAATAAACCAGCCAGCCGGAAGGGCCGAGCGCAGAAGTGGTCCTGCAACTTTAT
CCGCCTCCATCCAGTCTATTAATTGTTGCCGGGAAGCTAGAGTAAGTAGTTCGCCAGTTAATAGTTTGCG
CAACGTTGTTGCCATTGCTACAGGCATCGTGGTGTCACGCTCGTCGTTTGGTATGGCTTCATTCAGCTCC
GGTTCCCAACGATCAAGGCGAGTTACATGATCCCCCATGTTGTGCAAAAAAGCGGTTAGCTCCTTCGGTC
CTCCGATCGTTGTCAGAAGTAAGTTGGCCGCAGTGTTATCACTCATGGTTATGGCAGCACTGCATAATTC
TCTTACTGTCATGCCATCCGTAAGATGCTTTTCTGTGACTGGTGAGTACTCAACCAAGTCATTCTGAGAA
TAGTGTATGCGGCGACCGAGTTGCTCTTGCCCGGCGTCAATACGGGATAATACCGCGCCACATAGCAGAA
CTTTAAAAGTGCTCATCATTGGAAAACGTTCTTCGGGGCGAAAACTCTCAAGGATCTTACCGCTGTTGAG
ATCCAGTTCGATGTAACCCACTCGTGCACCCAACTGATCTTCAGCATCTTTTACTTTCACCAGCGTTTCT
GGGTGAGCAAAAACAGGAAGGCAAAATGCCGCAAAAAAGGGAATAAGGGCGACACGGAAATGTTGAATAC
TCATACTCTTCCTTTTTCAATATTATTGAAGCATTTATCAGGGTTATTGTCTCATGAGCGGATACATATT
TGAATGTATTTAGAAAAATAAACAAATAGGGGTTCGTCGACAGTCGAACAAGAAGCAGGCAAAGTTTAGA
GCACTGCCCCTCCGCACTCAAAAAAGAAAAAACTAGGAGGAAAATAAAATTCTCAACCACACAAACACAT
AAACACATACAAATACAAATACAAGCTTATTTACTTGACATCGCGCGATCTTCCACTATTCAGCGCCGTC
CGCCCTCTCTCGTGTTTTTTGTTTACGCGACAACTATGCGAAATCCGGAGCAACGGGCAACCGTTTGGGG
AAAGACCACACCCACGCGCGATCGCCATGGCAACGAGGTCGCACACGCCCCACACCCAGACCTCCCTGCG
AGCGGGCATGGGTACAATGTCCCCGTTGCCACAGACACCACTTCGTAGCACAGCGCAGAGCGTAGCGTGT
TGTTGCTGCTGACAAAAGAAAATTTTTCTTAGCAAAGCAAAGGAGGGGAAGCACGGGCAGATAGCACCGT
ACCATACCCTTGGAAACTCGAAATGAACGAAGCAGGAAATGAGAGAATGAGAGTTTTGTAGGTATATATA
GCGGTAGTGTTTGCGCGTTACCATCATCTTCTGGATCTATCTATTGTTCTTTTCCTCATCACTTTCCCCT
TTTTCGCTCTTCTTCTTGTCTTTTATTTCTTTCTTTTTTTTAATTGTTCCCTCGATTGGCTATCTACCAA
AGAATCCAAACTTAATACACGTATTTATTTGTCCAATTACCATGGATAAGAAATACTCAATAGGCTTAGA
TATCGGCACAAATAGCGTCGGATGGGCGGTGATCACTGATGAATATAAGGTTCCGTCTAAAAAGTTCAAG
GTTCTGGGAAATACAGACCGCCACAGTATCAAAAAAAATCTTATAGGGGCTCTTTTATTTGACAGTGGAG
AGACAGCGGAAGCGACTCGACTCAAACGGACAGCTCGTAGAAGGTATACACGTCGGAAGAATCGTATTTG
TTATCTACAGGAGATTTTTTCAAATGAGATGGCGAAAGTAGATGATAGTTTCTTTCATCGACTTGAAGAG
TCTTTTTTGGTGGAAGAAGACAAGAAGCATGAACGTCATCCTATTTTTGGAAATATAGTAGATGAAGTTG
CTTATCATGAGAAATATCCAACTATCTATCATCTGCGAAAAAAATTGGTAGATTCTACTGATAAAGCGGA
TTTGCGCTTAATCTATTTGGCCTTAGCGCATATGATTAAGTTTCGTGGTCATTTTTTGATTGAGGGAGAT
TTAAATCCTGATAATAGTGATGTGGACAAACTATTTATCCAGTTGGTACAAACCTACAATCAATTATTTG
AAGAAAACCCTATTAACGCAAGTGGAGTAGATGCTAAAGCGATTCTTTCTGCACGATTGAGTAAATCAAG
ACGATTAGAAAATCTCATTGCTCAGCTCCCCGGTGAGAAGAAAAATGGCTTATTTGGGAATCTCATTGCT
TTGTCATTGGGTTTGACCCCTAATTTTAAATCAAATTTTGATTTGGCAGAAGATGCTAAATTACAGCTTT
CAAAAGATACTTACGATGATGATTTAGATAATTTATTGGCGCAAATTGGAGATCAATATGCTGATTTGTT
TTTGGCAGCTAAGAATTTATCAGATGCTATTTTACTTTCAGATATCCTAAGAGTAAATACTGAAATAACT
AAGGCTCCCCTATCAGCTTCAATGATTAAACGCTACGATGAACATCATCAAGACTTGACTCTTTTAAAAG
CTTTAGTTCGACAACAACTTCCAGAAAAGTATAAAGAAATCTTTTTTGATCAATCAAAAAACGGATATGC
AGGTTATATTGATGGGGGAGCTAGCCAAGAAGAATTTTATAAATTTATCAAACCAATTTTAGAAAAAATG
GATGGTACTGAGGAATTATTGGTGAAACTAAATCGTGAAGATTTGCTGCGCAAGCAACGGACCTTTGACA
ACGGCTCTATTCCCCATCAAATTCACTTGGGTGAGCTGCATGCTATTTTGAGAAGACAAGAAGACTTTTA
TCCATTTTTAAAAGACAATCGTGAGAAGATTGAAAAAATCTTGACTTTTCGAATTCCTTATTATGTTGGT
CCATTGGCGCGTGGCAATAGTCGTTTTGCATGGATGACTCGGAAGTCTGAAGAAACAATTACCCCATGGA
ATTTTGAAGAAGTTGTCGATAAAGGTGCTTCAGCTCAATCATTTATTGAACGCATGACAAACTTTGATAA
AAATCTTCCAAATGAAAAAGTACTACCAAAACATAGTTTGCTTTATGAGTATTTTACGGTTTATAACGAA
TTGACAAAGGTCAAATATGTTACTGAAGGAATGCGAAAACCAGCATTTCTTTCAGGTGAACAGAAGAAAG
CCATTGTTGATTTACTCTTCAAAACAAATCGAAAAGTAACCGTTAAGCAATTAAAAGAAGATTATTTCAA
AAAAATAGAATGTTTTGATAGTGTTGAAATTTCAGGAGTTGAAGATAGATTTAATGCTTCATTAGGTACC
TACCATGATTTGCTAAAAATTATTAAAGATAAAGATTTTTTGGATAATGAAGAAAATGAAGATATCTTAG
AGGATATTGTTTTAACATTGACCTTATTTGAAGATAGGGAGATGATTGAGGAAAGACTTAAAACATATGC
TCACCTCTTTGATGATAAGGTGATGAAACAGCTTAAACGTCGCCGTTATACTGGTTGGGGACGTTTGTCT
CGAAAATTGATTAATGGTATTAGGGATAAGCAATCTGGCAAAACAATATTAGATTTTTTGAAATCAGATG
GTTTTGCCAATCGCAATTTTATGCAGCTGATCCATGATGATAGTTTGACATTTAAAGAAGACATTCAAAA
AGCACAAGTGTCTGGACAAGGCGATAGTTTACATGAACATATTGCAAATTTAGCTGGTAGCCCTGCTATT
AAAAAAGGTATTTTACAGACTGTAAAAGTTGTTGATGAATTGGTCAAAGTAATGGGGCGGCATAAGCCAG
AAAATATCGTTATTGAAATGGCACGTGAAAATCAGACAACTCAAAAGGGCCAGAAAAATTCGCGAGAGCG
TATGAAACGAATCGAAGAAGGTATCAAAGAATTAGGAAGTCAGATTCTTAAAGAGCATCCTGTTGAAAAT
ACTCAATTGCAAAATGAAAAGCTCTATCTCTATTATCTCCAAAATGGAAGAGACATGTATGTGGACCAAG
AATTAGATATTAATCGTTTAAGTGATTATGATGTCGATCACATTGTTCCACAAAGTTTCCTTAAAGACGA
TTCAATAGACAATAAGGTCTTAACGCGTTCTGATAAAAATCGTGGTAAATCGGATAACGTTCCAAGTGAA
GAAGTAGTCAAAAAGATGAAAAACTATTGGAGACAACTTCTAAACGCCAAGTTAATCACTCAACGTAAGT
TTGATAATTTAACGAAAGCTGAACGTGGAGGTTTGAGTGAACTTGATAAAGCTGGTTTTATCAAACGCCA
ATTGGTTGAAACTCGCCAAATCACTAAGCATGTGGCACAAATTTTGGATAGTCGCATGAATACTAAATAC
GATGAAAATGATAAACTTATTCGAGAGGTTAAAGTGATTACCTTAAAATCTAAATTAGTTTCTGACTTCC
GAAAAGATTTCCAATTCTATAAAGTACGTGAGATTAACAATTACCATCATGCCCATGATGCGTATCTAAA
TGCCGTCGTTGGAACTGCTTTGATTAAGAAATATCCAAAACTTGAATCGGAGTTTGTCTATGGTGATTAT
AAAGTTTATGATGTTCGTAAAATGATTGCTAAGTCTGAGCAAGAAATAGGCAAAGCAACCGCAAAATATT
TCTTTTACTCTAATATCATGAACTTCTTCAAAACAGAAATTACACTTGCAAATGGAGAGATTCGCAAACG
CCCTCTAATCGAAACTAATGGGGAAACTGGAGAAATTGTCTGGGATAAAGGGCGAGATTTTGCCACAGTG
CGCAAAGTATTGTCCATGCCCCAAGTCAATATTGTCAAGAAAACAGAAGTACAGACAGGCGGATTCTCCA
AGGAGTCAATTTTACCAAAAAGAAATTCGGACAAGCTTATTGCTCGTAAAAAAGACTGGGATCCAAAAAA
ATATGGTGGTTTTGATAGTCCAACGGTAGCTTATTCAGTCCTAGTGGTTGCTAAGGTGGAAAAAGGGAAA
TCGAAGAAGTTAAAATCCGTTAAAGAGTTACTAGGGATCACAATTATGGAAAGAAGTTCCTTTGAAAAAA
ATCCGATTGACTTTTTAGAAGCTAAAGGATATAAGGAAGTTAAAAAAGACTTAATCATTAAACTACCTAA
ATATAGTCTTTTTGAGTTAGAAAACGGTCGTAAACGGATGCTGGCTAGTGCCGGAGAATTACAAAAAGGA
AATGAGCTGGCTCTGCCAAGCAAATATGTGAATTTTTTATATTTAGCTAGTCATTATGAAAAGTTGAAGG
GTAGTCCAGAAGATAACGAACAAAAACAATTGTTTGTGGAGCAGCATAAGCATTATTTAGATGAGATTAT
TGAGCAAATCAGTGAATTTTCTAAGCGTGTTATTTTAGCAGATGCCAATTTAGATAAAGTTCTTAGTGCA
TATAACAAACATAGAGACAAACCAATACGTGAACAAGCAGAAAATATTATTCATTTATTTACGTTGACGA
ATCTTGGAGCTCCCGCTGCTTTTAAATATTTTGATACAACAATTGATCGTAAACGATATACGTCTACAAA
AGAAGTTTTAGATGCCACTCTTATCCATCAATCCATCACTGGTCTTTATGAAACACGCATTGATTTGAGT
CAGCTAGGAGGTGACGGTGGAGGGCCAAAAAAGAAAAGAAAAGTTGAAGATGCTTCTGCTCATCATCACC
ATCACCATCACCATTAAATCCGCTCTAACCGAAAAGGAAGGAGTTAGACAACCTGAAGTCTAGGTCCCTA
TTTATTTTTTTATAGTTATGTTAGTATTAAGAACGTTATTTATATTTCAAATTTTTCTTTTTTTTCTGTA
CAGACGCGTGTACGCATGTAACATTATACTGAAAACCTTGCTTGAGAAGGTTTTGGGACGCTCGAAGTGA
GCAAAAGGCCAGCAAAAGGCCAGGAACCGTAAAAAGGCCGCGTTGCTGGCGTTTTTCCATAGGCTCCGCC
CCCCTGACGAGCATCACAAAAATCGACGCTCAAGTCAGAGGTGGCGAAACCCGACAGGACTATAAAGATA
CCAGGCGTTTCCCCCTGGAAGCTCCCTCGTGCGCTCTCCTGTTCCGACCCTGCCGCTTACCGGATACCTG
TCCGCCTTTCTCCCTTCGGGAAGCGTGGCGCTTTCTCATAGCTCACGCTGTAGGTATCTCAGTTCGGTGT
AGGTCGTTCGCTCCAAGCTGGGCTGTGTGCACGAACCCCCCGTTCAGCCCGACCGCTGCGCCTTATCCGG
TAACTATCGTCTTGAGTCCAACCCGGTAAGACACGACTTATCGCCACTGGCAGCAGCCACTGGTAACAGG
ATTAGCAGAGCGAGGTATGTAGGCGGTGCTACAGAGTTCTTGAAGTGGTGGCCTAACTACGGCTACACTA
GAAGAACAGTATTTGGTATCTGCGCTCTGCTGAAGCCAGTTACCTTCGGAAAAAGAGTTGGTAGCTCTTG
ATCCGGCAAACAAACCACCGCTGGTAGCGGTGGTTTTTTTGTTTGCAAGCAGCAGATTACGCGCAGAAAA
AAAGGATCTCAAGAAGATCCTTTGATCTTTTCTAC
Features (pLannotate 1.2.2; 17 found; start..end, strand, type, name):
      1..1159    -  rep_origin     2μ ori: yeast 2μ plasmid origin of replication
   1200..1288    +  ncRNA          tRNA: Accession: RF00005 - tRNA
   1533..2246    +  CDS            superfolder GFP: GFP variant that folds robustly even when fused to poorly folded proteins (Pédelacq et al., 2006)
   2258..2329    +  terminator     rrnB T1 terminator: transcription terminator T1 from the E. coli rrnB gene
   2345..2372    +  terminator     T7Te terminator: phage T7 early transcription terminator
   2386..2461    +  misc_RNA       gRNA scaffold: guide RNA scaffold for the Streptococcus pyogenes CRISPR/Cas9 system
   2595..2937    +  promoter       TEF promoter: Ashbya gossypii TEF promoter
   2933..3370    +  CDS            sta (fragment): STA_STRLA - Experimental evidence at protein level: Swiss-Prot protein existence level 1. Involved in resistance to streptothricin, a broad-spectrum antibiotic produced by streptomycetes. Detoxifies streptothricin via acetylation of the beta amino group of the first beta-lysyl moiety of streptothricin. From Streptomyces lavendulae.
   3387..3827    +  CDS            sta (fragment): STA_STRLA - Experimental evidence at protein level: Swiss-Prot protein existence level 1. Involved in resistance to streptothricin, a broad-spectrum antibiotic produced by streptomycetes. Detoxifies streptothricin via acetylation of the beta amino group of the first beta-lysyl moiety of streptothricin. From Streptomyces lavendulae.
   3836..4033    +  terminator     TEF terminator: Ashbya gossypii TEF terminator
   4184..5044    -  CDS            AmpR: β-lactamase; bla; confers resistance to ampicillin, carbenicillin, and related antibiotics
   5045..5136    -  promoter       AmpR promoter: bla
   5284..5697    -  CDS            YJC7_YEAST: Protein predicted: Swiss-Prot protein existence level 4. From Saccharomyces cerevisiae (strain ATCC 204508 / S288c) (Baker's yeast).
   5852..9955    +  CDS            cas9: CAS9_STRP1 - Also known as csn1 From Streptococcus pyogenes serotype M1.
  10004..10024   +  CDS            7xHis: 6xHis affinity tag
  10028..10217   +  terminator     CYC1 terminator: S. cerevisiae CYC1; transcription terminator for CYC1
  10274..10862   -  rep_origin     ori: high-copy-number ColE1/pMB1/pBR322/pUC origin of replication
