[The description below was written by a language model from this plasmid's Addgene catalogue record and pLannotate feature annotations shown in this document.]
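Description:
pBBK06 pCAS-Tyr-[gRNA: BsaI GFP dropout] is a 10.9 kb yeast–E. coli shuttle vector from the Markerless Yeast Localization and Overexpression (MyLO) CRISPR-Cas9 toolkit. It expresses both Streptococcus pyogenes Cas9 and a guide RNA in yeast. It is built on a 2-micron/pUC backbone. The 2μ origin supports episomal maintenance in Saccharomyces cerevisiae, while the high-copy pUC-type origin and the β-lactamase gene (AmpR) allow propagation and ampicillin selection in E. coli. The Cas9 coding sequence is followed by a polyhistidine tag and the CYC1 terminator. The feature table does not annotate a Cas9 promoter. The only feature immediately upstream is a predicted yeast open reading frame on the opposite strand, which may reflect a native yeast promoter region.

The guide RNA cassette consists of a tRNA element (tyrosine tRNA, going by the "Tyr" in the name), followed by a superfolder GFP cassette with the bacterial rrnB T1 and T7Te terminators, and then the S. pyogenes gRNA scaffold. A tRNA in this position usually serves to drive and process the guide transcript. The GFP segment is a BsaI-flanked dropout placeholder. Golden Gate insertion of a targeting spacer replaces it, so correct clones can presumably be recognised as non-fluorescent E. coli colonies.

Yeast selection is by "split" nourseothricin resistance. Between the Ashbya gossypii TEF promoter and terminator, the streptothricin acetyltransferase coding sequence is annotated as two adjacent fragments rather than one continuous gene. The record does not explain how the split marker is meant to function. The plasmid itself was assembled by BsmBI Golden Gate cloning and is intended for pre-cloning guides ahead of markerless genome editing in yeast.
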