Addgene plasmid #178990: pBBK06 pCAS-Tyr-[gRNA: BsaI GFP dropout] (SplitNatR,AmpR)
Purpose: Sp.Cas9 and gRNA yeast expression vector for Golden Gate pre-cloning of gRNA. Selection = SplitNourseothrycin resistance
Depositing lab: Vincent Martin. Depositing organization: Concordia University. Publication: The MyLo CRISPR-Cas9 Toolkit: A Markerless Yeast Localization and Overexpression CRISPR-Cas9 Toolkit. Bean BDM, Whiteway M, Martin VJJ. G3 (Bethesda). 2022 Jun 16. pii: 6609175. doi: 10.1093/g3journal/jkac154. PubMed 35708612.
Backbone
  Vector backbone: 2-micron/pUC
  Vector type: Yeast Expression, CRISPR, Synthetic Biology
Growth in bacteria
  Bacterial resistance: Ampicillin, 100 μg/mL
  Growth temperature: 37°C
  Growth strain: DH5alpha
  Copy number: High Copy
Gene/Insert
  Gene/Insert name: S. pyogenes Cas9
  Species: Streptococcus pyogenes
  Cloning method: Restriction Enzyme; 5′ cloning site Unknown (unknown if destroyed); 3′ cloning site Unknown (unknown if destroyed)
Terms and licenses: Academic/Nonprofit Terms; Industry Terms: Not Available to Industry
Depositor comments: Part of the Markerless Yeast Localization and Overexpression (MyLO) CRISPR-Cas9 Toolkit. Vector cloned using BsmBI Golden Gate cloning.
How to cite: pBBK06 pCAS-Tyr-[gRNA: BsaI GFP dropout] (SplitNatR,AmpR) was a gift from Vincent Martin (Addgene plasmid # 178990 ; http://n2t.net/addgene:178990 ; RRID:Addgene_178990)
